>Addgene plasmid #199664 | V5-LOV-Turbo-ERM | addgene full sequence | sequence record 392312 | Addgene NGS Result
TTAATGTAGTCTTATGCAATACTCTTGTAGTCTTGCAACATGGTAACGATGAGTTAGCAACATGCCTTAC
AAGGAGAGAAAAAGCACCGTGCATGCCGATTGGTGGAAGTAAGGTGGTACGATCGTGCCTTATTAGGAAG
GCAACAGACGGGTCTGACATGGATTGGACGAACCACTGAATTGCCGCATTGCAGAGATATTGTATTTAAG
TGCCTAGCTCGATACATAAACGGGTCTCTCTGGTTAGACCAGATCTGAGCCTGGGAGCTCTCTGGCTAAC
TAGGGAACCCACTGCTTAAGCCTCAATAAAGCTTGCCTTGAGTGCTTCAAGTAGTGTGTGCCCGTCTGTT
GTGTGACTCTGGTAACTAGAGATCCCTCAGACCCTTTTAGTCAGTGTGGAAAATCTCTAGCAGTGGCGCC
CGAACAGGGACTTGAAAGCGAAAGGGAAACCAGAGGAGCTCTCTCGACGCAGGACTCGGCTTGCTGAAGC
GCGCACGGCAAGAGGCGAGGGGCGGCGACTGGTGAGTACGCCAAAAATTTTGACTAGCGGAGGCTAGAAG
GAGAGAGATGGGTGCGAGAGCGTCAGTATTAAGCGGGGGAGAATTAGATCGCGATGGGAAAAAATTCGGT
TAAGGCCAGGGGGAAAGAAAAAATATAAATTAAAACATATAGTATGGGCAAGCAGGGAGCTAGAACGATT
CGCAGTTAATCCTGGCCTGTTAGAAACATCAGAAGGCTGTAGACAAATACTGGGACAGCTACAACCATCC
CTTCAGACAGGATCAGAAGAACTTAGATCATTATATAATACAGTAGCAACCCTCTATTGTGTGCATCAAA
GGATAGAGATAAAAGACACCAAGGAAGCTTTAGACAAGATAGAGGAAGAGCAAAACAAAAGTAAGACCAC
CGCACAGCAAGCGGCCGCTGATCTTCAGACCTGGAGGAGGAGATATGAGGGACAATTGGAGAAGTGAATT
ATATAAATATAAAGTAGTAAAAATTGAACCATTAGGAGTAGCACCCACCAAGGCAAAGAGAAGAGTGGTG
CAGAGAGAAAAAAGAGCAGTGGGAATAGGAGCTTTGTTCCTTGGGTTCTTGGGAGCAGCAGGAAGCACTA
TGGGCGCAGCGTCAATGACGCTGACGGTACAGGCCAGACAATTATTGTCTGGTATAGTGCAGCAGCAGAA
CAATTTGCTGAGGGCTATTGAGGCGCAACAGCATCTGTTGCAACTCACAGTCTGGGGCATCAAGCAGCTC
CAGGCAAGAATCCTGGCTGTGGAAAGATACCTAAAGGATCAACAGCTCCTGGGGATTTGGGGTTGCTCTG
GAAAACTCATTTGCACCACTGCTGTGCCTTGGAATGCTAGTTGGAGTAATAAATCTCTGGAACAGATTTG
GAATCACACGACCTGGATGGAGTGGGACAGAGAAATTAACAATTACACAAGCTTAATACACTCCTTAATT
GAAGAATCGCAAAACCAGCAAGAAAAGAATGAACAAGAATTATTGGAATTAGATAAATGGGCAAGTTTGT
GGAATTGGTTTAACATAACAAATTGGCTGTGGTATATAAAATTATTCATAATGATAGTAGGAGGCTTGGT
AGGTTTAAGAATAGTTTTTGCTGTACTTTCTATAGTGAATAGAGTTAGGCAGGGATATTCACCATTATCG
TTTCAGACCCACCTCCCAACCCCGAGGGGACAATTCTCGACCTCGAGACAAATGGCAGTATTCATCCACA
ATTTTAAAAGAAAAGGGGGGATTGGGGGGTACAGTGCAGGGGAAAGAATAGTAGACATAATAGCAACAGA
CATACAAACTAAAGAATTACAAAAACAAATTACAAAAATTCAAAATTTTCGGGTTTATTACAGGGACAGC
AGAGATCCACTTTGGCCGCGAATCGATATGTTTTACTCCCTATCAGTGATAGAGAACGTATGAAGAGTTT
ACTCCCTATCAGTGATAGAGAACGTATGCAGACTTTACTCCCTATCAGTGATAGAGAACGTATAAGGAGT
TTACTCCCTATCAGTGATAGAGAACGTATGACCAGTTTACTCCCTATCAGTGATAGAGAACGTATCTACA
GTTTACTCCCTATCAGTGATAGAGAACGTATATCCAGTTTACTCCCTATCAGTGATAGAGAACGTATAAG
CTTTAGGCGTGTACGGTGGGCGCCTATAAAAGCAGAGCTCGTTTAGTGAACCGTCAGATCGCCTGGAGCA
ATTCCACAACACTTTTGTCTTATACCAACTTTCCGTACCACTTCCTACCCTCGTAAATAGAGCTAGCGCC
ACCATGGGCAAGCCCATCCCCAACCCCCTGCTGGGCCTGGACAGCACCGGTACCAAAGACAACACAGTGC
CTCTGAAGCTGATCGCCCTCCTGGCCAATGGAGAGTTCCACAGCGGCGAGCAGCTGGGCGAAACCCTGGG
CATGAGCAGAGCCGCTATCAACAAGCACATCCAGACCCTTCGCGACTGGGGCGTCGACGTGTTCAGCGTG
CCCGGCAAGGGCTACAGCCTGCCTGAGCCTATCCCCCTGCTGAACGCCAAGCAGATTCAGGGCCAGCTGG
AATTTAGAGCCACCACCCTGGAAAGAATCGAGAAGTCTTTTGTGATCACCGACCCCAGACTGCCTGATAA
TCCTATCATCTTCGTGTCTGATAGCTTCCTGCAGCTCACCGAGTATTCTCGGGAAGAGATCCTCGGAAGA
AATTGCAGATTCCTGCAGGGCCCAGAGACAGATAGAGCCACAGTGCGGAAGATCAGAGATGCCATCGACA
ACCAGACAGAGGTGACCGTGCAGCTGATCAACTACACCAAGTCCGGCAAAAAGTTCTGGAACGTTTTCCA
TCTCCAACCTATGAGAGACTACAAGGGCGACGTGCAGTACTTCATCGGAGTTCAGCTGGACGGCACCGAG
AGACTGCACGGCGCCGCAGAGCGGGAAGCTGTGTGCCTGGTCAAGAAGACCGCCTTCCAGATCGCCGTGG
CTGTGCTGCCCGTGGTGGACAGCACAAACCAGTACCTGCTGGACAGAATCGGCGAGCTGAAGTCCGGCGA
CGCTTGTATCGCCGAATACCAGCAGGCCGGCAGAGGCAGCAGAGGCCGGAAATGGTTCAGCCCCTTCGGC
GCCAACCTGTACCTGAGCATGTTTTGGCGGCTGAAAAGAGGCCCTGCCGCCACAGGCCTGGGCCCCGTGA
TAGGAATCGTGATGGCCGAGGCTCTGAGGAAGCTGGGTGTGGACAAAGTGCGGGTGAAGTGGCCTAACGA
CCTGTACCTGCAGGACAGAAAGCTGGCCGGCATCCTGGTGGAACTGGCTGGCATCACCGGCGACGCCGCT
CAGATTGTGATCGGCGCTGGCATCAATGTGGCCATGAGACGCGTGGAAGAGAGCGTGGTCAACCAGGGCT
GGATCACACTGCAAGAGGCCGGTGTGAACCTGGATAGGAACACCCTGGCCGCCACCCTGATCAGAGAGCT
GAGAGCCGCTCTGGAATTGTTTGAGCAGGAGGGCCTGGCCCCTTACCTGCCACGGTGGGAGAAACTGGAT
AACTTCATCAACAGGCCTGTGAAGCTGATCATCGGCGATAAGGAAATCCTGGGAATCAGCCGGGGCATCG
ACAAGCAGGGAGCCCTGCTGCTGGAACAAGATGGAGTGATTAAGCCTTGGATGGGCGGAGAAATCAGCCT
GCGGTCCGCCGAGAAGGGATCCGGTGGAGGCGGGTCTGGAGGCGGGGGTAGTAACAGCCGC
[288 nt withheld, positions 3772-4059]
TAGTAAGGCCGAATTCAATCAACCTCTGGATTACAAAATTTGTGAAAGATTGACTGGTATTCTTAACTAT
GTTGCTCCTTTTACGCTATGTGGATACGCTGCTTTAATGCCTTTGTATCATGCTATTGCTTCCCGTATGG
CTTTCATTTTCTCCTCCTTGTATAAATCCTGGTTGCTGTCTCTTTATGAGGAGTTGTGGCCCGTTGTCAG
GCAACGTGGCGTGGTGTGCACTGTGTTTGCTGACGCAACCCCCACTGGTTGGGGCATTGCCACCACCTGT
CAGCTCCTTTCCGGGACTTTCGCTTTCCCCCTCCCTATTGCCACGGCGGAACTCATCGCCGCCTGCCTTG
CCCGCTGCTGGACAGGGGCTCGGCTGTTGGGCACTGACAATTCCGTGGTGTTGTCGGGGAAATCATCGTC
CTTTCCTTGGCTGCTCGCCTGTGTTGCCACCTGGATTCTGCGCGGGACGTCCTTCTGCTACGTCCCTTCG
GCCCTCAATCCAGCGGACCTTCCTTCCCGCGGCCTGCTGCCGGCTCTGCGGCCTCTTCCGCGTCTTCGCC
TTCGCCCTCAGACGAGTCGGATCTCCCTTTGGGCCGCCTCCCCGCCTGTCTGCAGATATCATCCGGGGTT
GGGGTTGCGCCTTTTCCAAGGCAGCCCTGGGTTTGCGCAGGGACGCGGCTGCTCTGGGCGTGGTTCCGGG
AAACGCAGCGGCGCCGACCCTGGGTCTCGCACATTCTTCACGTCCGTTCGCAGCGTCACCCGGATCTTCG
CCGCTACCCTTGTGGGCCCCCCGGCGACGCTTCCTGCTCCGCCCCTAAGTCGGGAAGGTTCCTTGCGGTT
CGCGGCGTGCCGGACGTGACAAACGGAAGCCGCACGTCTCACTAGTACCCTCGCAGACGGACAGCGCCAG
GGAGCAATGGCAGCGCGCCGACCGCGATGGGCTGTGGCCAATAGCGGCTGCTCAGCAGGGCGCGCCGAGA
GCAGCGGCCGGGAAGGGGCGGTGCGGGAGGCGGGGTGTGGGGCGGTAGTGTGGGCCCTGTTCCTGCCCGC
GCGGTGTTCCGCATTCTGCAAGCCTCCGGAGCGCACGTCGGCAGTCGGCTCCCTCGTTGACCGAATCACC
GACCTCTCTCCCCAGCAATTCACCATGTCTAGACTGGACAAGAGCAAAGTCATAAACTCTGCTCTGGAAT
TACTCAATGGAGTCGGTATCGAAGGCCTGACGACAAGGAAACTCGCTCAAAAGCTGGGAGTTGAGCAGCC
TACCCTGTACTGGCACGTGAAGAACAAGCGGGCCCTGCTCGATGCCCTGCCAATCGAGATGCTGGACAGG
CATCATACCCACTCCTGCCCCCTGGAAGGCGAGTCATGGCAAGACTTTCTGCGGAACAACGCCAAGTCAT
ACCGCTGTGCTCTCCTCTCACATCGCGACGGGGCTAAAGTGCATCTCGGCACCCGCCCAACAGAGAAACA
GTACGAAACCCTGGAAAATCAGCTCGCGTTCCTGTGTCAGCAAGGCTTCTCCCTGGAGAACGCACTGTAC
GCTCTGTCCGCCGTGGGCCACTTTACACTGGGCTGCGTATTGGAGGAACAGGAGCATCAAGTAGCAAAAG
AGGAAAGAGAGACACCTACCACCGATTCTATGCCCCCACTTCTGAAACAAGCAATTGAGCTGTTCGACCG
GCAGGGAGCCGAACCTGCCTTCCTTTTCGGCCTGGAACTAATCATATGTGGCCTGGAGAAACAGCTAAAG
TGCGAAAGCGGCGGGCCGACCGACGCCCTTGACGATTTTGACTTAGACATGCTCCCAGCCGATGCCCTTG
ACGACTTTGACCTTGATATGCTGCCTGCTGACGCTCTTGACGATTTTGACCTTGACATGCTCCCCGGGGG
AAGCGGAGCTACTAACTTCAGCCTGCTGAAGCAGGCTGGAGACGTGGAGGAGAACCCTGGACCTACCGAG
TACAAGCCCACGGTGCGCCTCGCCACCCGCGACGACGTCCCCCGGGCCGTACGCACCCTCGCCGCCGCGT
TCGCCGACTACCCCGCCACGCGCCACACCGTCGACCCGGACCGCCACATCGAGCGGGTCACCGAGCTGCA
AGAACTCTTCCTCACGCGCGTCGGGCTCGACATCGGCAAGGTGTGGGTCGCGGACGACGGCGCCGCGGTG
GCGGTCTGGACCACGCCGGAGAGCGTCGAAGCGGGGGCGGTGTTCGCCGAGATCGGCCCGCGCATGGCCG
AGTTGAGCGGTTCCCGGCTGGCCGCGCAGCAACAGATGGAAGGCCTCCTGGCGCCGCACCGGCCCAAGGA
GCCCGCGTGGTTCCTGGCCACCGTCGGCGTCTCGCCCGACCACCAGGGCAAGGGTCTGGGCAGCGCCGTC
GTGCTCCCCGGAGTGGAGGCGGCCGAGCGCGCCGGGGTGCCCGCCTTCCTGGAGACCTCCGCGCCCCGCA
ACCTCCCCTTCTACGAGCGGCTCGGCTTCACCGTCACCGCCGACGTCGAGGTGCCCGAAGGACCGCGCAC
CTGGTGCATGACCCGCAAGCCCGGTGCCTAACTGTTTCGCCTCGGCGTCCGGACTAGAGGTACCTTTAAG
ACCAATGACTTACAAGGCAGCTGTAGATCTTAGCCACTTTTTAAAAGAAAAGGGGGGACTGGAAGGGCTA
ATTCACTCCCAACGAAGACAAGATCTGCTTTTTGCTTGTACTGGGTCTCTCTGGTTAGACCAGATCTGAG
CCTGGGAGCTCTCTGGCTAACTAGGGAACCCACTGCTTAAGCCTCAATAAAGCTTGCCTTGAGTGCTTCA
AGTAGTGTGTGCCCGTCTGTTGTGTGACTCTGGTAACTAGAGATCCCTCAGACCCTTTTAGTCAGTGTGG
AAAATCTCTAGCAGTAGTAGTTCATGTCATCTTATTATTCAGTATTTATAACTTGCAAAGAAATGAATAT
CAGAGAGTGAGAGGAACTTGTTTATTGCAGCTTATAATGGTTACAAATAAAGCAATAGCATCACAAATTT
CACAAATAAAGCATTTTTTTCACTGCATTCTAGTTGTGGTTTGTCCAAACTCATCAATGTATCTTATCAT
GTCTGGCTCTAGCTATCCCGCCCCTAACTCCGCCCATCCCGCCCCTAACTCCGCCCAGTTCCGCCCATTC
TCCGCCCCATGGCTGACTAATTTTTTTTATTTATGCAGAGGCCGAGGCCGCCTCGGCCTCTGAGCTATTC
CAGAAGTAGTGAGGAGGCTTTTTTGGAGGCCTTTCAAATATGTATCCGCTCATGAGACAATAACCCTGAT
AAATGCTTCAATAATATTGAAAAAGGAAGAGTATGAGTATTCAACATTTCCGTGTCGCCCTTATTCCCTT
TTTTGCGGCATTTTGCCTTCCTGTTTTTGCTCACCCAGAAACGCTGGTGAAAGTAAAAGATGCTGAAGAT
CAGTTGGGTGCACGAGTGGGTTACATCGAACTGGATCTCAACAGCGGTAAGATCCTTGAGAGTTTTCGCC
CCGAAGAACGTTTTCCAATGATGAGCACTTTTAAAGTTCTGCTATGTGGCGCGGTATTATCCCGTATTGA
CGCCGGGCAAGAGCAACTCGGTCGCCGCATACACTATTCTCAGAATGACTTGGTTGAGTACTCACCAGTC
ACAGAAAAGCATCTTACGGATGGCATGACAGTAAGAGAATTATGCAGTGCTGCCATAACCATGAGTGATA
ACACTGCGGCCAACTTACTTCTGACAACGATCGGAGGACCGAAGGAGCTAACCGCTTTTTTGCACAACAT
GGGGGATCATGTAACTCGCCTTGATCGTTGGGAACCGGAGCTGAATGAAGCCATACCAAACGACGAGCGT
GACACCACGATGCCTGTAGCAATGGCAACAACGTTGCGCAAACTATTAACTGGCGAACTACTTACTCTAG
CTTCCCGGCAACAATTAATAGACTGGATGGAGGCGGATAAAGTTGCAGGACCACTTCTGCGCTCGGCCCT
TCCGGCTGGCTGGTTTATTGCTGATAAATCTGGAGCCGGTGAGCGTGGGTCTCGCGGTATCATTGCAGCA
CTGGGGCCAGATGGTAAGCCCTCCCGTATCGTAGTTATCTACACGACGGGGAGTCAGGCAACTATGGATG
AACGAAATAGACAGATCGCTGAGATAGGTGCCTCACTGATTAAGCATTGGTAACTGTCAGACCAAGTTTA
CTCATATATACTTTAGATTGATTTAAAACTTCATTTTTAATTTAAAAGGATCTAGGTGAAGATCCTTTTT
GATAATCTCATGACCAAAATCCCTTAACGTGAGTTTTCGTTCCACTGAGCGTCAGACCCCGTAGAAAAGA
TCAAAGGATCTTCTTGAGATCCTTTTTTTCTGCGCGTAATCTGCTGCTTGCAAACAAAAAAACCACCGCT
ACCAGCGGTGGTTTGTTTGCCGGATCAAGAGCTACCAACTCTTTTTCCGAAGGTAACTGGCTTCAGCAGA
GCGCAGATACCAAATACTGTTCTTCTAGTGTAGCCGTAGTTAGGCCACCACTTCAAGAACTCTGTAGCAC
CGCCTACATACCTCGCTCTGCTAATCCTGTTACCAGTGGCTGCTGCCAGTGGCGATAAGTCGTGTCTTAC
CGGGTTGGACTCAAGACGATAGTTACCGGATAAGGCGCAGCGGTCGGGCTGAACGGGGGGTTCGTGCACA
CAGCCCAGCTTGGAGCGAACGACCTACACCGAACTGAGATACCTACAGCGTGAGCTATGAGAAAGCGCCA
CGCTTCCCGAAGGGAGAAAGGCGGACAGGTATCCGGTAAGCGGCAGGGTCGGAACAGGAGAGCGCACGAG
GGAGCTTCCAGGGGGAAACGCCTGGTATCTTTATAGTCCTGTCGGGTTTCGCCACCTCTGACTTGAGCGT
CGATTTTTGTGATGCTCGTCAGGGGGGCGGAGCCTATGGAAAAACGCCAGCAACGCGGCCTTTTTACGGT
TCCTGGCCTTTTGCTGGCCTTTTGCTCACATGTTCTTTCCTGCGTTATCCCCTGATTCTGTGGATAACCG
TATTACCGCCTTTGAGTGAGCTGATACCGCTCGCCGCAGCCGAACGACCGAGCGCAGCGAGTCAGTGAGC
GAGGAAGCGGAAGAGCGCCCAATACGCAAACCGCCTCTCCCCGCGCGTTGGCCGATTCATTAATGCAGCT
GGCACGACAGGTTTCCCGACTGGAAAGCGGGCAGTGAGCGCAACGCAATTAATGTGAGTTAGCTCACTCA
TTAGGCACCCCAGGCTTTACACTTTATGCTTCCGGCTCGTATGTTGTGTGGAATTGTGAGCGGATAACAA
TTTCACACAGGAAACAGCTATGACCATGATTACGCCAAGCGCGCAATTAACCCTCACTAAAGGGAACAAA
AGCTGGAGCTGCAAGC
Features (pLannotate 1.2.2; 27 found; start..end, strand, type, name):
      5..231     +  promoter       RSV promoter: Rous sarcoma virus enhancer/promoter
    232..412     +  LTR            5' LTR (truncated): truncated 5' long terminal repeat (LTR) from HIV-1
    459..584     +  misc_feature   HIV-1 Ψ: packaging signal of human immunodeficiency virus type 1
    568..931     +  CDS            HIV-1 gag (fragment): gag protein from human immunodeficiency virus 1; gag
   1077..1310    +  misc_feature   RRE: The Rev response element (RRE) of HIV-1 allows for Rev-dependent mRNA export from the nucleus to the cytoplasm.
   1687..1711    +  CDS            Rev (fragment): human immunodeficiency virus 1 (HIV-1) Rev protein; rev; enhances nuclear export of unspliced and incompletely spliced viral mRNAs
   1752..1869    +  misc_feature   cPPT/CTS: central polypurine tract and central termination sequence of HIV-1
   1922..2297    +  promoter       TRE3G promoter: 3rd-generation Tet-responsive promoter that can be activated by binding of Tet-On® 3G
   2617..2934    +  CDS            miniSOG: miniSOG is a basic (constitutively fluorescent) cyan fluorescent protein published in 2011, derived from Arabidopsis thaliana. It requires the cofactor flavin for fluorescence.
   3773..4062    +  CDS            Sec61β (fragment) (sequence partly withheld): human Sec61β subunit of the translocon in the endoplasmic reticulum; SEC61B
   4076..4664    +  misc_feature   WPRE: woodchuck hepatitis virus posttranscriptional regulatory element
   4684..5194    +  promoter       hPGK promoter: human phosphoglycerate kinase 1 promoter
   5204..5901    +  CDS            rtTA3 (fragment): reverse tetracycline transactivator 3 activates expression from Tet-responsive promoters in the presence of doxycycline
   5831..5941    +  CDS            VP48: 3 tandem repeats of the minimal activation domain of herpes simplex virus VP16 (Cheng et al., 2013)
   6014..6608    +  CDS            PuroR (fragment): puromycin N-acetyltransferase; pac from Streptomyces alboniger; confers resistance to puromycin
   6636..6707    +  CDS            nef (fragment): NEF_HV1Z2 - Experimental evidence at protein level: Swiss-Prot protein existence level 1. Extracellular Nef protein targets CD4(+) T-lymphocytes for apoptosis by interacting with CXCR4 surface receptors. From Human immunodeficiency virus type 1 group M subtype D (isolate Z2/CDC-Z34) (HIV-1).
   6709..6942    +  LTR            3' LTR (ΔU3): self-inactivating 3' long terminal repeat (LTR) from HIV-1
   7014..7135    +  polyA_signal   SV40 poly(A) signal: SV40 polyadenylation signal
   7175..7310    +  rep_origin     SV40 ori: SV40 origin of replication
   7318..7381    +  promoter       AmpR promoter: bla
   7382..8242    +  CDS            AmpR: β-lactamase; bla; confers resistance to ampicillin, carbenicillin, and related antibiotics
   8413..9001    +  rep_origin     ori: high-copy-number ColE1/pMB1/pBR322/pUC origin of replication
   9184..9276    +  CDS            lacI (fragment): lac repressor; lacI; The lac repressor binds to the lac operator to inhibit transcription in E. coli. This inhibition can be relieved by adding lactose or isopropyl-β-D-thiogalactopyranoside (IPTG).
   9289..9310    +  protein_bind   CAP binding site: CAP binding activates transcription in the presence of cAMP. E. coli catabolite activator protein
   9325..9355    +  promoter       lac promoter: promoter for the E. coli lac operon
   9363..9379    +  protein_bind   lac operator: The lac repressor binds to the lac operator to inhibit transcription in E. coli. This inhibition can be relieved by adding lactose or isopropyl-β-D-thiogalactopyranoside (IPTG). lac repressor encoded by lacI
   9424..9442    +  promoter       T3 promoter: promoter for bacteriophage T3 RNA polymerase
