[The description below was written by a language model from this plasmid's Addgene catalogue record and pLannotate feature annotations shown in this document.]
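Description:
V5-LOV-Turbo-ERM is a 9.5 kb third-generation, self-inactivating lentiviral vector built on the pCW backbone for doxycycline-inducible expression of the light-regulated biotin ligase LOV-Turbo on the mammalian endoplasmic reticulum membrane. In bacteria it is maintained through a high-copy ColE1/pUC origin and ampicillin resistance. The viral portion comprises an RSV promoter driving a truncated HIV-1 5' LTR, the Ψ packaging signal with a gag fragment, the RRE for Rev-dependent export of genomic RNA, the cPPT/CTS, a WPRE to boost transcript stability and expression, and a ΔU3 3' LTR followed by an SV40 poly(A) signal and SV40 origin.

The payload sits downstream of a TRE3G Tet-responsive promoter and encodes a synthetic fusion: an N-terminal V5 epitope tag, LOV-Turbo, and a C-terminal fragment of human Sec61β, a translocon subunit that here serves to localise the fusion to the ER membrane. The automated annotation labels part of the open reading frame as miniSOG. This most likely reflects sequence similarity between miniSOG and the LOV photosensory domain inserted into TurboID, rather than a separate fluorescent reporter, and the TurboID portion itself is not annotated. A second cassette within the provirus uses the hPGK promoter to express a reverse tetracycline transactivator (rtTA3 with VP16-derived activation repeats) followed by puromycin N-acetyltransferase. A single integrated vector therefore supplies the transactivator, the inducible transgene and puromycin selection of transduced cells. The element linking rtTA and PuroR is not annotated. The construct is intended for generating stable cell lines in which doxycycline induces expression and light switches on proximity biotinylation, allowing temporally controlled labelling of proteins near the ER membrane.
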