Addgene plasmid #199664: V5-LOV-Turbo-ERM
Purpose: expresses LOV-Turbo on the mammalian ER membrane, lentiviral vector
Depositing lab: Alice Ting. Depositing organization: Stanford University. Publication: Engineered allostery in light-regulated LOV-Turbo enables precise spatiotemporal control of proximity labeling in living cells. Lee SY, Cheah JS, Zhao B, Xu C, Roh H, Kim CK, Cho KF, Udeshi ND, Carr SA, Ting AY. Nat Methods. 2023 May 15. doi: 10.1038/s41592-023-01880-5. PubMed 37188954.
Backbone
  Vector backbone: pCW
  Backbone size w/o insert (bp): 7716
  Total vector size (bp): 9465
  Modifications to backbone: TRE3G promoter
  Vector type: Mammalian Expression, Lentiviral
  Selectable markers: Puromycin
Growth in bacteria
  Bacterial resistance: Ampicillin, 100 μg/mL
  Growth temperature: 37°C
  Growth strain: NEB Stable
  Copy number: High Copy
Gene/Insert
  Gene/Insert name: LOV-Turbo (alt name: Light regulated TurboID)
  Species: Synthetic
  Insert size (bp): 1362
  Promoter: TRE3G
  Tag / fusion protein: V5 (N terminal on insert); SEC61B (C terminal on insert)
  Cloning method: Gibson Cloning
  Sequencing primers: 5′ gcagagctcgtttagtgaaccg; 3′ aaagcagcgtatccacatagcg
Terms and licenses: Academic/Nonprofit Terms; Industry Terms: Not Available to Industry
Depositor comments: Please visit https://www.biorxiv.org/content/10.1101/2023.03.09.531939v1 for bioRxiv preprint.
How to cite: V5-LOV-Turbo-ERM was a gift from Alice Ting (Addgene plasmid # 199664 ; http://n2t.net/addgene:199664 ; RRID:Addgene_199664)
